Addgene plasmid #58446: pUAST td tomato Rab5 WT
Purpose: expression of drosophila td tomato Rab5
Depositing lab: Matthew Scott. Depositing organization: Stanford University. Publication: Thirty-one flavors of Drosophila rab proteins. Zhang J, Schulze KL, Hiesinger PR, Suyama K, Wang S, Fish M, Acar M, Hoskins RA, Bellen HJ, Scott MP. Genetics. 2007 Jun;176(2):1307-22. Epub 2007 Apr 3. 10.1534/genetics.106.066761 PubMed 17409086.
Backbone
  Vector backbone: pUAST
  Vector type: Insect Expression
Growth in bacteria
  Bacterial resistance: Ampicillin, 100 μg/mL
  Growth temperature: 37°C
  Growth strain: DH5alpha
  Copy number: Unknown
Gene/Insert
  Gene/Insert name: Rab5
  Species: D. melanogaster (fly)
  Entrez Gene: Rab5 (a.k.a. Dmel_CG3664, AAF51265, BAA88244, CG3664, DRab5, Dm Rab5, DmRab5, Dmel\CG3664, Drab5, RAB5, RAB5a, Rab, Rab 5, Rab-5, dRab5, drab5, l(2)k08232, rab5)
  Promoter: GAL4
  Tag / fusion protein: td tomato (N terminal on backbone)
  Cloning method: Gateway Cloning
  Sequencing primers: 5′ tdTomato-Fwd; 3′ SV40pA-R
Terms and licenses: Academic/Nonprofit Terms; Industry Terms: Not Available to Industry
How to cite: pUAST td tomato Rab5 WT was a gift from Matthew Scott (Addgene plasmid # 58446 ; http://n2t.net/addgene:58446 ; RRID:Addgene_58446)
