[The description below was written by a language model from this plasmid's Addgene catalogue record.]
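Description:
pUAST td tomato Rab5 WT is an insect expression plasmid built on the pUAST backbone, the standard vector family for GAL4/UAS-driven transgene expression in Drosophila melanogaster. It is propagated in E. coli under ampicillin selection; the record lists its copy number as unknown, and no feature table is provided, so backbone elements such as the bacterial origin, P-element ends or a fly transformation marker are not itemised for this particular construct.

The payload is the wild-type coding sequence of Drosophila Rab5 (CG3664), a small GTPase generally associated with early endosomes and endocytic trafficking. It was introduced by Gateway recombination downstream of a tdTomato red fluorescent protein carried on the backbone, so the product is an N-terminally tagged tdTomato-Rab5 fusion. Tagging the N terminus is the usual choice for Rab proteins because it leaves free the C-terminal end, which is normally lipid-modified for membrane attachment. The promoter field is given as "GAL4", which in the pUAST context means expression is GAL4-responsive: transcription depends on the yeast GAL4 activator binding upstream activating sequences, so the fusion is made only in cells or tissues where a GAL4 driver is supplied. The listed 3′ sequencing primer suggests an SV40 polyadenylation region follows the insert.

The stated purpose is expression of Drosophila tdTomato-Rab5. Such a construct would typically serve as a red fluorescent marker for following Rab5 localisation in fly cells or tissues under tissue-specific GAL4 control, with the "WT" designation distinguishing it from any mutant Rab5 versions.
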