>Addgene plasmid #58446 | pUAST td tomato Rab5 WT | addgene partial sequence | sequence record 91851 | SV40pA-R 5'-GAAATTTGTGATGCTATTGC-3'
GTTAACAACAACAATTGCATTCATTTTATGTTTCAGGTTCAGGGGGAGGTGTGGGAGGTTTTTTAAAGCA
AGTAAAACCTCTACAAATGTGGTATGGCTGATTATGATCTCTAGTCAAGGCACTATACATCAAATATTTT
TCCATAATTTTCTTGTATAGCAGTGCAGCTTTTTCCTTTGTGGTGTAAATAGCAAAGCAAGCAAGAGTTC
TATTACTAAACACAGCATGACTCAAAAAACTTAGCAATTCTGAAGGAAAGTCCTTGGGGTCTTCTACCTT
TCTCTTCTTTTTTGGAGGAGTAGAATGTTGAGAGTCAGCAGTAGCCTCATCATCACTAGATGGCATTTCT
TCTGAGCAAAACAGGTTTTCCTCATTAAAGGCATTCCACCACTGCTCCCATTCATCAGTTCCATAGGTTG
GAATCTAAAATACACAAACAATTAGAATCAGTAGTTTAACACATTATACACTTAAAAATTTTATATTTAC
CTTAGAGCTTTAAATCTCTGTAGGTAGTTTGTCCAATTATGTCACACCACAGAAGTAAGGTTCCTTCACA
AAGATCCTCTAGAGGATCATCAACCACTTTGTACAAGAAAGCTGGGTTTCACTTGCAGCAGTTGTTCGTC
GGTCGATTTGTTTCGGTTCCAGTCGGCCTTATGCTGGTTCCCTGATTGTTGGCGCCATCGTTCTTA
