>Addgene plasmid #58446 | pUAST td tomato Rab5 WT | addgene partial sequence | sequence record 92078 | tdTomato-Fwd 5'-ctgttcctgtacggcatgg-3'
GCCAGCGGCACTGGAACGGCGCAGCGGCCCAATGGCACCTCGCAGAACAAAAGCTGCCAATTCAAGTTGG
TGCTCCTCGGCGAGTCCGCTGTGGGCAAGTCCTCACTGGTGCTGCGCTTCGTCAAGGGACAGTTCCACGA
GTACCAGGAGAGCACGATAGGTGCGGCCTTTCTGACACAGACTATTTGCATAGAGGACACTGTCGTTAAG
TTCGAGATCTGGGACACGGCTGGCCAGGAGCGGTACCACAGCTTAGCTCCCATGTATTATCGAGGAGCGC
AGGCCGCTATTGTCGTCTATGATATACAGAATCAGGACAGTTTTCAGCGTGCGAAGACCTGGGTCAAGGA
ACTGCATAAACAAGCCTCACCAAACATTGTCATTGCGCTGGCCGGCAACAAGGCAGATTTGTCAAACATT
CGCGTCGTAGAGTTCGATGAAGCGAAGCAATATGCCGAGGAGAACGGGCTGCTGTTCATGGAAACCTCCG
CCAAGACGGGCATGAATGTGAACGACATCTTCTTGGCCATTGCCAAGAAACTACCTAAGAACGATGGCGC
CAACAATCAGGGAACCAGCATAAGGCCGACTGGAACCGAAACAAATCGACCGACGAACAACTGCTGCAAG
TGAA
